>Addgene plasmid #54436 | LI C-D GFP noATG | depositor full sequence | sequence record 84654 | Full Sequence
TAACAATTCGTTCAAGCCGAGATCGGCTTCCCGGCCGCGGAGTTGTTCGGTAAATTGTCACAACGCCGCT
CATGACATTAACCTATAAAAATAGGCGTATCACGAGGCCCTTTTGTCTCGCGCGTTTCGGTGATGACGGT
GAAAACCTCTGACACATGCAGCTCCCGGAGAAGGTCACAGCTTGTCTGTAAGCGGATGCCGGGAGCAGAC
AAGCCCGTCAGGGCGCGTCAGCGGGTGTTGGCGGGTGTCGGGGCTGGCTTAACTATGCGGCATCAGAGCA
GATTGTACTGAGAGTGCACCATATGCGGTGTGAAATACCGCACAGATGCGTAAGGAGAAAATACCGCATC
AGGCGCCATTCGCCATTCAGGCTGCGCAACTGTTGGGAAGGGCGATCGGTGCGGGCCTCTTCGCTATTAC
GCCAGCTGGCGAAAGGGGGATGTGCTGCAAGGCGATTAAGTTGGGTAACGCCAGGGTTTTCCCAGTCACG
ACGTTGTAAAACGACGGCCAGTGAATTCGAGCTCGGTACCTCGATGAAGACTTTACGGGTCTCACACCGT
GAGCAAGGGCGAGGAGCTGTTCACCGGGGTGGTGCCCATCCTGGTCGAGCTGGACGGCGACGTAAACGGC
CACAAGTTCAGCGTGTCCGGCGAGGGCGAGGGCGATGCCACCTACGGCAAGCTGACCCTGAAGTTCATCT
GCACCACCGGCAAGCTGCCCGTGCCCTGGCCCACCCTCGTGACCACCTTCACCTACGGCGTGCAGTGCTT
CAGCCGCTACCCCGACCACATGAAGCAGCACGACTTCTTCAAGTCCGCCATGCCCGAAGGCTACGTCCAG
GAGCGCACCATCTTCTTCAAGGACGACGGCAACTACAAGACCCGCGCCGAGGTGAAGTTCGAGGGCGACA
CCCTGGTGAACCGCATCGAGCTGAAGGGCATCGACTTCAAGGAGGACGGCAACATCCTGGGGCACAAGCT
GGAGTACAACTACAACAGCCACAACGTCTATATCATGGCCGACAAGCAGAAGAACGGCATCAAGGTGAAC
TTCAAGATCCGCCACAACATCGAGGACGGCAGCGTGCAGCTCGCCGACCACTACCAGCAGAACACCCCCA
TCGGCGACGGCCCCGTGCTGCTGCCCGACAACCACTACCTGAGCACCCAGTCCGCCCTGAGCAAAGACCC
CAACGAGAAGCGCGATCACATGGTCCTGCTGGAGTTCGTGACCGCCGCCGGGATCACTCACGGCATGGAC
GAGCTGTACAAGAAGGTGAGACCTCTGTTGTCTTCTACGAATGCATCTAGATATCGGATCCCGGGCCCGT
CGACTGCAGAGGCCTGCATGCAAGCTTGGCGTAATCATGGTCATAGCTGTTTCCTGTGTGAAATTGTTAT
CCGCTCACAATTCCACACAACATACGAGCCGGAAGCATAAAGTGTAAAGCCTGGGGTGCCTAATGAGTGA
GCTAACTCACATTAATTGCGTTGCGCTCACTGCCCGCTTTCCAGTCGGGAAACCTGTCGTGCCAGCTGCA
TTAATGAATCGGCCAACGCGCGGGGAGAGGCGGTTTGCGTATTGGGCGCTCTTCCGCTTCCTCGCTCACT
GACTCGCTGCGCTCGGTCGTTCGGCTGCGGCGAGCGGTATCAGCTCACTCAAAGGCGGTAATACGGTTAT
CCACAGAATCAGGGGATAACGCAGGAAAGAACATGTGAGCAAAAGGCCAGCAAAAGGCCAGGAACCGTAA
AAAGGCCGCGTTGCTGGCGTTTTTCCATAGGCTCCGCCCCCCTGACGAGCATCACAAAAATCGACGCTCA
AGTCAGAGGTGGCGAAACCCGACAGGACTATAAAGATACCAGGCGTTTCCCCCTGGAAGCTCCCTCGTGC
GCTCTCCTGTTCCGACCCTGCCGCTTACCGGATACCTGTCCGCCTTTCTCCCTTCGGGAAGCGTGGCGCT
TTCTCATAGCTCACGCTGTAGGTATCTCAGTTCGGTGTAGGTCGTTCGCTCCAAGCTGGGCTGTGTGCAC
GAACCCCCCGTTCAGCCCGACCGCTGCGCCTTATCCGGTAACTATCGTCTTGAGTCCAACCCGGTAAGAC
ACGACTTATCGCCACTGGCAGCAGCCACTGGTAACAGGATTAGCAGAGCGAGGTATGTAGGCGGTGCTAC
AGAGTTCTTGAAGTGGTGGCCTAACTACGGCTACACTAGAAGAACAGTATTTGGTATCTGCGCTCTGCTG
AAGCCAGTTACCTTCGGAAAAAGAGTTGGTAGCTCTTGATCCGGCAAACAAACCACCGCTGGTAGCGGTG
GTTTTTTTGTTTGCAAGCAGCAGATTACGCGCAGAAAAAAAGGATCTCAAGAAGATCCTTTGATCTTTTC
TACGGGGTCTGACGCTCAGTGGAACGAAAACTCACGTTAAGGGATTTTGGTCATGAGGCGCACACCGTGG
AAACGGATGAAGGCACGAACCCAGTTGACATAAGCCTGTTCGGTTCGTAAACTGTAATGCAAGTAGCGTA
TGCGCTCACGCAACTGGTCCAGAACCTTGACCGAACGCAGCGGTGGTAACGGCGCAGTGGCGGTTTTCAT
GGCTTGTTATGACTGTTTTTTTGTACAGTCTATGCCTCGGGCATCCAAGCAGCAAGCGCGTTACGCCGTG
GGTCGATGTTTGATGTTATGGAGCAGCAACGATGTTACGCAGCAGCAACGATGTTACGCAGCAGGGCAGT
CGCCCTAAAACAAAGTTAGGTGGCTCAAGTATGGGCATCATTCGCACATGTAGGCTCGGCCCTGACCAAG
TCAAATCCATGCGGGCTGCTCTTGATCTTTTCGGTCGTGAGTTCGGCGACGTAGCCACCTACTCCCAACA
TCAGCCGGACTCCGATTACCTCGGGAACTTGCTCCGTAGTAAGACATTCATCGCGCTTGCTGCCTTCGAC
CAAGAAGCGGTTGTTGGCGCTCTCGCGGCTTACGTTCTGCCCAGGTTTGAGCAGCCGCGTAGTGAGATCT
ATATCTATGATCTCGCAGTCTCCGGCGAGCACCGGAGGCAGGGCATTGCCACCGCGCTCATCAATCTCCT
CAAGCATGAGGCCAACGCGCTTGGTGCTTATGTGATCTACGTGCAAGCAGATTACGGTGACGATCCCGCA
GTGGCTCTCTATACAAAGTTGGGCATACGGGAAGAAGTGATGCACTTTGATATCGACCCAAGTACCGCCA
CC
Features (pLannotate 1.2.2; 11 found; start..end, strand, type, name):
    117..152     +  CDS            rop (fragment): Rop protein, which maintains plasmids at low copy number; rop
    254..353     +  misc_feature   bom (fragment): basis of mobility region from pBR322
    359..516     -  CDS            lacZα (fragment): LacZα fragment of β-galactosidase; lacZ fragment
    562..1272    +  CDS            GFP (S65T): GFP (S65T) is a basic (constitutively fluorescent) green fluorescent protein published in 1995, derived from Aequorea victoria.
   1394..1410    -  protein_bind   lac operator: The lac repressor binds to the lac operator to inhibit transcription in E. coli. This inhibition can be relieved by adding lactose or isopropyl-β-D-thiogalactopyranoside (IPTG). lac repressor encoded by lacI
   1418..1448    -  promoter       lac promoter: promoter for the E. coli lac operon
   1463..1484    -  protein_bind   CAP binding site: CAP binding activates transcription in the presence of cAMP. E. coli catabolite activator protein
   1497..1589    -  CDS            lacI (fragment): lac repressor; lacI; The lac repressor binds to the lac operator to inhibit transcription in E. coli. This inhibition can be relieved by adding lactose or isopropyl-β-D-thiogalactopyranoside (IPTG).
   1772..2360    -  rep_origin     ori: high-copy-number ColE1/pMB1/pBR322/pUC origin of replication
   2475..2503    +  promoter       Pc promoter: intI1 (promoter lies within the coding sequence); class 1 integron promoter
   2692..3222    +  CDS            aacC1: AACC1_PSEAI - Experimental evidence at protein level: Swiss-Prot protein existence level 1. Responsible for gentamicin resistance and has a limited substrate range. From Pseudomonas aeruginosa.
