[The description below was written by a language model from this plasmid's Addgene catalogue record and pLannotate feature annotations shown in this document.]
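Description:
LI C-D GFP noATG is a small (about 3.2 kb) bacterial cloning vector that serves as a level I ("LI") module in a modular plasmid assembly kit designed for multigene expression, gene silencing and silencing rescue in plants. It is built on a gentamicin-resistant derivative of pUC57. It replicates in E. coli from a high-copy ColE1/pUC-type origin and is selected through the aacC1 gentamicin acetyltransferase gene, which lies downstream of a class 1 integron Pc promoter. The annotated fragments of rop, bom and lacI are backbone remnants rather than functional units.

The insert is a synthetic sGFP coding sequence, annotated as the S65T variant of Aequorea victoria GFP, from which the start codon has been removed. It sits in the pUC cloning region, between a lacZα fragment on one side and the lac promoter, lac operator and CAP binding site on the other, and it can be sequenced with standard M13 forward and reverse primers. The feature table shows no plant promoter or terminator, so the plasmid is a part donor rather than an expression construct. Lacking its own ATG, the GFP can only be translated as the downstream partner of an in-frame fusion, which suits it to use as a C-terminal fluorescent tag on a protein supplied by another module. The "C-D" in the name presumably refers to the position or fusion sites the module occupies in the kit's assembly order. However, the record does not define these sites or the cloning method, and no type IIS restriction sites are annotated.
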