Addgene plasmid #54436: LI C-D GFP noATG
Depositing lab: Martin Parniske. Depositing organization: Ludwig-Maximilians-Universitaet Muenchen (LMU). Publication: A modular plasmid assembly kit for multigene expression, gene silencing and silencing rescue in plants. Binder A, Lambert J, Morbitzer R, Popp C, Ott T, Lahaye T, Parniske M. PLoS One. 2014 Feb 13;9(2):e88218. doi: 10.1371/journal.pone.0088218. eCollection 2014. PubMed 24551083.
Backbone
  Vector backbone: pUC57(Gent)
  Backbone manufacturer: Parniske lab
  Vector type: cloning vector
Growth in bacteria
  Bacterial resistance: Gentamicin, 10 μg/mL
  Growth temperature: 37°C
  Growth strain: DH5alpha
  Copy number: High Copy
Gene/Insert
  Gene/Insert name: sGFP without Start codon
  Species: Synthetic
  Cloning method: Unknown
  Sequencing primers: 5′ M13-F20; 3′ M13Rev
Terms and licenses: Academic/Nonprofit Terms; Industry Terms: Not Available to Industry
How to cite: LI C-D GFP noATG was a gift from Martin Parniske (Addgene plasmid # 54436 ; http://n2t.net/addgene:54436 ; RRID:Addgene_54436)
