>Addgene plasmid #54436 | LI C-D GFP noATG | addgene partial sequence | sequence record 87643 | M13pUC-Fwd 5'-CCCAGTCACGACGTTGTAAAACG-3'
GAGCTCGGTACCTCGATGAAGACTTTACGGGTCTCACACCGTGAGCAAGGGCGAGGAGCTGTTCACCGGG
GTGGTGCCCATCCTGGTCGAGCTGGACGGCGACGTAAACGGCCACAAGTTCAGCGTGTCCGGCGAGGGCG
AGGGCGATGCCACCTACGGCAAGCTGACCCTGAAGTTCATCTGCACCACCGGCAAGCTGCCCGTGCCCTG
GCCCACCCTCGTGACCACCTTCACCTACGGCGTGCAGTGCTTCAGCCGCTACCCCGACCACATGAAGCAG
CACGACTTCTTCAAGTCCGCCATGCCCGAAGGCTACGTCCAGGAGCGCACCATCTTCTTCAAGGACGACG
GCAACTACAAGACCCGCGCCGAGGTGAAGTTCGAGGGCGACACCCTGGTGAACCGCATCGAGCTGAAGGG
CATCGACTTCAAGGAGGACGGCAACATCCTGGGGCACAAGCTGGAGTACAACTACAACAGCCACAACGTC
TATATCATGGCCGACAAGCAGAAGAACGGCATCAAGGTGAACTTCAAGATCCGCCACAACATCGAGGACG
GCAGCGTGCAGCTCGCCGACCACTACCAGCAGAACACCCCCATCGGCGACGGCCCCGTGCTGCTGCCCGA
CAACCACTACCTGAGCACCCAGTCCGCCCTGAGCAAAGACCCCAACGAGAAGCGCGATCACATGGTCCTG
CTGGAGTTCGTGACCGCCGCCGGGATCACTCACGGCATGGACGAGCTGTACAAGAAGGTGAGACCTCTGT
TGTCTTCTACGAATGCATCTAGATATCGGATCCCGGGCCCGTCGACTGCAGAGGCCTGCATGCAAGCTTG
GCGTAATCATGGTCATAGCTGTTTCCTGTGTGAAATTGTTATCCGCTCACAATTCCACACAACATACGAG
CCGGAAGCATAAAGTGTAAAGCCTGGGGTGCCTAATGAGTGAGCTAACTCACATTAATTGCGTTGCGCTC
ACTGCCCGCTTTCCAGTC
