>Addgene plasmid #54436 | LI C-D GFP noATG | addgene partial sequence | sequence record 87645 | M13pUC-Rev 5'-AGCGGATAACAATTTCACACAGG-3'
AGCTTGCATGCAGGCCTCTGCAGTCGACGGGCCCGGGATCCGATATCTAGATGCATTCGTAGAAGACAAC
AGAGGTCTCACCTTCTTGTACAGCTCGTCCATGCCGTGAGTGATCCCGGCGGCGGTCACGAACTCCAGCA
GGACCATGTGATCGCGCTTCTCGTTGGGGTCTTTGCTCAGGGCGGACTGGGTGCTCAGGTAGTGGTTGTC
GGGCAGCAGCACGGGGCCGTCGCCGATGGGGGTGTTCTGCTGGTAGTGGTCGGCGAGCTGCACGCTGCCG
TCCTCGATGTTGTGGCGGATCTTGAAGTTCACCTTGATGCCGTTCTTCTGCTTGTCGGCCATGATATAGA
CGTTGTGGCTGTTGTAGTTGTACTCCAGCTTGTGCCCCAGGATGTTGCCGTCCTCCTTGAAGTCGATGCC
CTTCAGCTCGATGCGGTTCACCAGGGTGTCGCCCTCGAACTTCACCTCGGCGCGGGTCTTGTAGTTGCCG
TCGTCCTTGAAGAAGATGGTGCGCTCCTGGACGTAGCCTTCGGGCATGGCGGACTTGAAGAAGTCGTGCT
GCTTCATGTGGTCGGGGTAGCGGCTGAAGCACTGCACGCCGTAGGTGAAGGTGGTCACGAGGGTGGGCCA
GGGCACGGGCAGCTTGCCGGTGGTGCAGATGAACTTCAGGGTCAGCTTGCCGTAGGTGGCATCGCCCTCG
CCCTCGCCGGACACGCTGAACTTGTGGCCGTTTACGTCGCCGTCCAGCTCGACCAGGATGGGCACCACCC
CGGTGAACAGCTCCTCGCCCTTGCTCACGGTGTGAGACCCGTAAAGTCTTCATCGAGGTACCGAGCTCGA
ATTCACTGGCCGTCGTTTTACAACGTCGTGACTGGGAAAACCCTGGCGTTACCCAACTTAATCGCCTTGC
AGCACATCCCC
